Addgene plasmid #110697: B. thetaiotaomicron 16S toehold switch sensor
Purpose: Toehold switch sensor to detect the V3 hypervariable region of the 16S rRNA with GFP output
Depositing lab: James Collins. Depositing organization: Massachusetts Institute of Technology. Publication: A low-cost paper-based synthetic biology platform for analyzing gut microbiota and host biomarkers. Takahashi MK, Tan X, Dy AJ, Braff D, Akana RT, Furuta Y, Donghia N, Ananthakrishnan A, Collins JJ. Nat Commun. 2018 Aug 21;9(1):3347. doi: 10.1038/s41467-018-05864-4. PubMed 30131493.
Backbone
  Vector backbone: pCOLA
  Vector type: Synthetic Biology
Growth in bacteria
  Bacterial resistance: Kanamycin, 50 μg/mL
  Growth temperature: 37°C
  Growth strain: NEB Stable
  Copy number: Low Copy
Gene/Insert
  Gene/Insert name: B. thetaiotaomicron 16S toehold switch sensor
  Promoter: T7
  Cloning method: Gibson Cloning
  Sequencing primers: 5′ ttcaccaccctgaattgactc
Terms and licenses: Academic/Nonprofit Terms; Industry Terms: Not Available to Industry
How to cite: B. thetaiotaomicron 16S toehold switch sensor was a gift from James Collins (Addgene plasmid # 110697 ; http://n2t.net/addgene:110697 ; RRID:Addgene_110697)
