[The description below was written by a language model from this plasmid's Addgene catalogue record and pLannotate feature annotations shown in this document.]
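Description:
The B. thetaiotaomicron 16S toehold switch sensor is a low-copy synthetic biology plasmid of about 4.2 kb, built on the pCOLA backbone. It replicates in E. coli from the ColA origin, which is compatible with other common origins, and is selected with kanamycin through an aph(3')-Ia resistance gene. The backbone also carries lacI with its own promoter, plus small remnants (a CAP binding site, a TcR fragment and a partial bla promoter) that appear to be vector carry-over. Two sequence records are provided, one from the depositor and one from repository sequencing. They differ by a single nucleotide in length and give the same annotation.

The payload is a T7 promoter-driven riboregulator cassette. Roughly 100 nt lie unannotated between the T7 promoter and the reporter open reading frame, and this is where the toehold switch would be expected to sit, although the feature table does not mark it. In a toehold switch, an RNA hairpin sequesters the ribosome binding site and start codon. Binding of a complementary trigger RNA, here the V3 hypervariable region of the Bacteroides thetaiotaomicron 16S rRNA, opens the hairpin and permits translation. The record gives the output as GFP. The automated annotation labels the 714 nt reporter CDS as hfriFP, which is probably a best-match call for a GFP-type protein rather than a distinct reporter. A partial ssrA (LVA) degradation tag follows the reporter, which would shorten its half-life in cells, and a T7 terminator closes the unit.

According to the associated publication title, the sensor belongs to a low-cost, paper-based platform for analysing gut microbiota and host biomarkers, where fluorescence reports the presence of species-specific RNA.
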