Features (pLannotate 1.2.2; 12 found; start..end, strand, type, name):
     34..52      +  promoter       T7 promoter: promoter for bacteriophage T7 RNA polymerase
    151..864     +  CDS            hfriFP: hfriFP is a fluorescent protein published in 2013, derived from Herbaspirillum frisingense.
    874..894     +  CDS            ssrA tag (LVA) (fragment): C-terminal peptide that mediates degradation in bacteria through the ClpXP and ClpAP proteases (McGinness et al., 2006) mutant LVA variant that confers accelerated degradation under some conditions (Andersen et al., 1998)
    972..1019    +  terminator     T7 terminator: transcription terminator for bacteriophage T7 RNA polymerase
   1183..1240    +  promoter       AmpR promoter (fragment): bla
   1249..2064    -  CDS            KanR: aminoglycoside phosphotransferase; aph(3')-Ia; confers resistance to kanamycin in bacteria or G418 (Geneticin®) in eukaryotes
   2065..2156    -  promoter       AmpR promoter: bla
   2174..2809    -  rep_origin     ColA ori: Plasmids containing the ColA origin of replication can be propagated in E. coli cells that contain additional plasmids with compatible origins.
   2894..2958    -  CDS            TcR (fragment): tetracycline efflux protein; tet; confers resistance to tetracycline
   2973..2994    -  protein_bind   CAP binding site: CAP binding activates transcription in the presence of cAMP. E. coli catabolite activator protein
   3007..4089    -  CDS            lacI: lac repressor; lacI; The lac repressor binds to the lac operator to inhibit transcription in E. coli. This inhibition can be relieved by adding lactose or isopropyl-β-D-thiogalactopyranoside (IPTG).
   4090..4167    -  promoter       lacI promoter: lacI
>Addgene plasmid #110697 | B. thetaiotaomicron 16S toehold switch sensor | depositor full sequence | sequence record 212254 | B. thetaiotaomicron 16S toehold switch sensor sequence 4192 bps
AAGTCTAACGCTGCTCTGGGCTAACTGTCGCGCTAATACGACTCACTATAGGGCAAAATTCCACACGTGG
AAAACTTTATTCCCATATAGGACTTTAGAACAGAGGAGATAAAGATGTATATGGGAATTAACCTGGCGGC
AGCGCAAAAGATGCGTAAAGGAGAAGAACTTTTCACTGGAGTTGTCCCAATTCTTGTTGAATTAGATGGT
GATGTTAATGGGCACAAATTTTCTGTCAGTGGAGAGGGTGAAGGTGATGCAACATACGGAAAACTTACCC
TTAAATTTATTTGCACTACTGGAAAACTACCTGTTCCGTGGCCAACACTTGTCACTACTTTCGGTTATGG
TGTTCAATGCTTTGCGAGATACCCAGATCACATGAAACAGCATGACTTTTTCAAGAGTGCCATGCCCGAA
GGTTACGTACAGGAAAGAACTATATTTTTCAAAGATGACGGGAACTACAAGACACGTGCTGAAGTCAAGT
TTGAAGGTGATACCCTTGTTAATAGAATCGAGTTAAAAGGTATTGATTTTAAAGAAGATGGAAACATTCT
TGGACACAAATTGGAATACAACTATAACTCACACAATGTATACATCATGGCAGACAAACAAAAGAATGGA
ATCAAAGTTAACTTCAAAATTAGACACAACATTGAAGATGGAAGCGTTCAACTAGCAGACCATTATCAAC
AAAATACTCCGATTGGCGATGGCCCTGTCCTTTTACCAGACAACCATTACCTGTCCACACAATCTGCCCT
TTCGAAAGATCCCAACGAAAAGAGAGACCACATGGTCCTTCTTGAGTTTGTAACCGCTGCTGGGATTACA
CATGGCATGGATGAACTATACAAAAGGCCTGCAGCAAACGACGAAAACTACGCTGCATCAGTTTAATAAG
ATAAACCAGAGCGGCACGGCAAGCAGAGTATACGAGATTCGGTAGCCACCGCTGAGCATAACTAGCATAA
CCCCTTGGGGCCTCTAAACGGGTCTTGAGGGGTTTTTTGCTGAAACCTCAGGCATTTGAGAAGCACACGG
TCACACTGCTTCCGGTAGTCAATAAACCGGTAAACCAGCAATAGACATAAGCGGCTATTTAACGACCCTG
CCCTGAACCGACGACAAGCTGACGACCGGGTCTCCGCAAGTGGCACTTTTCGGGGAAATGTGCGCGGAAC
CCCTATTTGTTTATTTTTCTAAATACATTCAAATATGTATCCGCTCATGAATTAATTCTTAGAAAAACTC
ATCGAGCATCAAATGAAACTGCAATTTATTCATATCAGGATTATCAATACCATATTTTTGAAAAAGCCGT
TTCTGTAATGAAGGAGAAAACTCACCGAGGCAGTTCCATAGGATGGCAAGATCCTGGTATCGGTCTGCGA
TTCCGACTCGTCCAACATCAATACAACCTATTAATTTCCCCTCGTCAAAAATAAGGTTATCAAGTGAGAA
ATCACCATGAGTGACGACTGAATCCGGTGAGAATGGCAAAAGTTTATGCATTTCTTTCCAGACTTGTTCA
ACAGGCCAGCCATTACGCTCGTCATCAAAATCACTCGCATCAACCAAACCGTTATTCATTCGTGATTGCG
CCTGAGCGAGACGAAATACGCGGTCGCTGTTAAAAGGACAATTACAAACAGGAATCGAATGCAACCGGCG
CAGGAACACTGCCAGCGCATCAACAATATTTTCACCTGAATCAGGATATTCTTCTAATACCTGGAATGCT
GTTTTCCCGGGGATCGCAGTGGTGAGTAACCATGCATCATCAGGAGTACGGATAAAATGCTTGATGGTCG
GAAGAGGCATAAATTCCGTCAGCCAGTTTAGTCTGACCATCTCATCTGTAACATCATTGGCAACGCTACC
TTTGCCATGTTTCAGAAACAACTCTGGCGCATCGGGCTTCCCATACAATCGATAGATTGTCGCACCTGAT
TGCCCGACATTATCGCGAGCCCATTTATACCCATATAAATCAGCATCCATGTTGGAATTTAATCGCGGCC
TAGAGCAAGACGTTTCCCGTTGAATATGGCTCATACTCTTCCTTTTTCAATATTATTGAAGCATTTATCA
GGGTTATTGTCTCATGAGCGGATACATATTTGAATGTATTTAGAAAAATAAACAAATAGGCATGCTAGCG
CAGAAACGTCCTAGAAGATGCCAGGAGGATACTTAGCAGAGAGACAATAAGGCCGGAGCGAAGCCGTTTT
TCCATAGGCTCCGCCCCCCTGACGAACATCACGAAATCTGACGCTCAAATCAGTGGTGGCGAAACCCGAC
AGGACTATAAAGATACCAGGCGTTTCCCCCTGATGGCTCCCTCTTGCGCTCTCCTGTTCCCGTCCTGCGG
CGTCCGTGTTGTGGTGGAGGCTTTACCCAAATCACCACGTCCCGTTCCGTGTAGACAGTTCGCTCCAAGC
TGGGCTGTGTGCAAGAACCCCCCGTTCAGCCCGACTGCTGCGCCTTATCCGGTAACTATCATCTTGAGTC
CAACCCGGAAAGACACGACAAAACGCCACTGGCAGCAGCCATTGGTAACTGAGAATTAGTGGATTTAGAT
ATCGAGAGTCTTGAAGTGGTGGCCTAACAGAGGCTACACTGAAAGGACAGTATTTGGTATCTGCGCTCCA
CTAAAGCCAGTTACCAGGTTAAGCAGTTCCCCAACTGACTTAACCTTCGATCAAACCGCCTCCCCAGGCG
GTTTTTTCGTTTACAGAGCAGGAGATTACGACGATCGTAAAAGGATCTCAAGAAGATCCTTTACGGATTC
CCGACACCATCACTCTAGATTTCAGTGCAATTTATCTCTTCAAATGTAGCACCTGAAGTCAGCCCCATAC
GATATAAGTTGTAATTCTCATGTTAGTCATGCCCCGCGCCCACCGGAAGGAGCTGACTGGGTTGAAGGCT
CTCAAGGGCATCGGTCGAGATCCCGGTGCCTAATGAGTGAGCTAACTTACATTAATTGCGTTGCGCTCAC
TGCCCGCTTTCCAGTCGGGAAACCTGTCGTGCCAGCTGCATTAATGAATCGGCCAACGCGCGGGGAGAGG
CGGTTTGCGTATTGGGCGCCAGGGTGGTTTTTCTTTTCACCAGTGAGACGGGCAACAGCTGATTGCCCTT
CACCGCCTGGCCCTGAGAGAGTTGCAGCAAGCGGTCCACGCTGGTTTGCCCCAGCAGGCGAAAATCCTGT
TTGATGGTGGTTAACGGCGGGATATAACATGAGCTGTCTTCGGTATCGTCGTATCCCACTACCGAGATGT
CCGCACCAACGCGCAGCCCGGACTCGGTAATGGCGCGCATTGCGCCCAGCGCCATCTGATCGTTGGCAAC
CAGCATCGCAGTGGGAACGATGCCCTCATTCAGCATTTGCATGGTTTGTTGAAAACCGGACATGGCACTC
CAGTCGCCTTCCCGTTCCGCTATCGGCTGAATTTGATTGCGAGTGAGATATTTATGCCAGCCAGCCAGAC
GCAGACGCGCCGAGACAGAACTTAATGGGCCCGCTAACAGCGCGATTTGCTGGTGACCCAATGCGACCAG
ATGCTCCACGCCCAGTCGCGTACCGTCTTCATGGGAGAAAATAATACTGTTGATGGGTGTCTGGTCAGAG
ACATCAAGAAATAACGCCGGAACATTAGTGCAGGCAGCTTCCACAGCAATGGCATCCTGGTCATCCAGCG
GATAGTTAATGATCAGCCCACTGACGCGTTGCGCGAGAAGATTGTGCACCGCCGCTTTACAGGCTTCGAC
GCCGCTTCGTTCTACCATCGACACCACCACGCTGGCACCCAGTTGATCGGCGCGAGATTTAATCGCCGCG
ACAATTTGCGACGGCGCGTGCAGGGCCAGACTGGAGGTGGCAACGCCAATCAGCAACGACTGTTTGCCCG
CCAGTTGTTGTGCCACGCGGTTGGGAATGTAATTCAGCTCCGCCATCGCCGCTTCCACTTTTTCCCGCGT
TTTCGCAGAAACGTGGCTGGCCTGGTTCACCACGCGGGAAACGGTCTGATAAGAGACACCGGCATACTCT
GCGACATCGTATAACGTTACTGGTTTCACATTCACCACCCTGAATTGACTCTCTTCCGGGCGCTATCATG
CCATACCGCGAAAGGTTTTGCGCCATTCGATGGTGTCCGGGATCTCGACGCTCTCCCTTATG
