Features (pLannotate 1.2.2; 12 found; start..end, strand, type, name):
     34..52      +  promoter       T7 promoter: promoter for bacteriophage T7 RNA polymerase
    151..864     +  CDS            hfriFP: hfriFP is a fluorescent protein published in 2013, derived from Herbaspirillum frisingense.
    874..894     +  CDS            ssrA tag (LVA) (fragment): C-terminal peptide that mediates degradation in bacteria through the ClpXP and ClpAP proteases (McGinness et al., 2006) mutant LVA variant that confers accelerated degradation under some conditions (Andersen et al., 1998)
    973..1020    +  terminator     T7 terminator: transcription terminator for bacteriophage T7 RNA polymerase
   1184..1241    +  promoter       AmpR promoter (fragment): bla
   1250..2065    -  CDS            KanR: aminoglycoside phosphotransferase; aph(3')-Ia; confers resistance to kanamycin in bacteria or G418 (Geneticin®) in eukaryotes
   2066..2157    -  promoter       AmpR promoter: bla
   2175..2810    -  rep_origin     ColA ori: Plasmids containing the ColA origin of replication can be propagated in E. coli cells that contain additional plasmids with compatible origins.
   2895..2959    -  CDS            TcR (fragment): tetracycline efflux protein; tet; confers resistance to tetracycline
   2974..2995    -  protein_bind   CAP binding site: CAP binding activates transcription in the presence of cAMP. E. coli catabolite activator protein
   3008..4090    -  CDS            lacI: lac repressor; lacI; The lac repressor binds to the lac operator to inhibit transcription in E. coli. This inhibition can be relieved by adding lactose or isopropyl-β-D-thiogalactopyranoside (IPTG).
   4091..4168    -  promoter       lacI promoter: lacI
>Addgene plasmid #110697 | B. thetaiotaomicron 16S toehold switch sensor | addgene full sequence | sequence record 217852 | Addgene NGS Result
AAGTCTAACGCTGCTCTGGGCTAACTGTCGCGCTAATACGACTCACTATAGGGCAAAATTCCACACGTGG
AAAACTTTATTCCCATATAGGACTTTAGAACAGAGGAGATAAAGATGTATATGGGAATTAACCTGGCGGC
AGCGCAAAAGATGCGTAAAGGAGAAGAACTTTTCACTGGAGTTGTCCCAATTCTTGTTGAATTAGATGGT
GATGTTAATGGGCACAAATTTTCTGTCAGTGGAGAGGGTGAAGGTGATGCAACATACGGAAAACTTACCC
TTAAATTTATTTGCACTACTGGAAAACTACCTGTTCCGTGGCCAACACTTGTCACTACTTTCGGTTATGG
TGTTCAATGCTTTGCGAGATACCCAGATCACATGAAACAGCATGACTTTTTCAAGAGTGCCATGCCCGAA
GGTTACGTACAGGAAAGAACTATATTTTTCAAAGATGACGGGAACTACAAGACACGTGCTGAAGTCAAGT
TTGAAGGTGATACCCTTGTTAATAGAATCGAGTTAAAAGGTATTGATTTTAAAGAAGATGGAAACATTCT
TGGACACAAATTGGAATACAACTATAACTCACACAATGTATACATCATGGCAGACAAACAAAAGAATGGA
ATCAAAGTTAACTTCAAAATTAGACACAACATTGAAGATGGAAGCGTTCAACTAGCAGACCATTATCAAC
AAAATACTCCGATTGGCGATGGCCCTGTCCTTTTACCAGACAACCATTACCTGTCCACACAATCTGCCCT
TTCGAAAGATCCCAACGAAAAGAGAGACCACATGGTCCTTCTTGAGTTTGTAACCGCTGCTGGGATTACA
CATGGCATGGATGAACTATACAAAAGGCCTGCAGCAAACGACGAAAACTACGCTGCATCAGTTTAATAAG
ATAAACCAGAGCGGCACGGCAAGCAGAGTATACGAGATTCGGTAGCCACCGCTGAGCAATAACTAGCATA
ACCCCTTGGGGCCTCTAAACGGGTCTTGAGGGGTTTTTTGCTGAAACCTCAGGCATTTGAGAAGCACACG
GTCACACTGCTTCCGGTAGTCAATAAACCGGTAAACCAGCAATAGACATAAGCGGCTATTTAACGACCCT
GCCCTGAACCGACGACAAGCTGACGACCGGGTCTCCGCAAGTGGCACTTTTCGGGGAAATGTGCGCGGAA
CCCCTATTTGTTTATTTTTCTAAATACATTCAAATATGTATCCGCTCATGAATTAATTCTTAGAAAAACT
CATCGAGCATCAAATGAAACTGCAATTTATTCATATCAGGATTATCAATACCATATTTTTGAAAAAGCCG
TTTCTGTAATGAAGGAGAAAACTCACCGAGGCAGTTCCATAGGATGGCAAGATCCTGGTATCGGTCTGCG
ATTCCGACTCGTCCAACATCAATACAACCTATTAATTTCCCCTCGTCAAAAATAAGGTTATCAAGTGAGA
AATCACCATGAGTGACGACTGAATCCGGTGAGAATGGCAAAAGTTTATGCATTTCTTTCCAGACTTGTTC
AACAGGCCAGCCATTACGCTCGTCATCAAAATCACTCGCATCAACCAAACCGTTATTCATTCGTGATTGC
GCCTGAGCGAGACGAAATACGCGGTCGCTGTTAAAAGGACAATTACAAACAGGAATCGAATGCAACCGGC
GCAGGAACACTGCCAGCGCATCAACAATATTTTCACCTGAATCAGGATATTCTTCTAATACCTGGAATGC
TGTTTTCCCGGGGATCGCAGTGGTGAGTAACCATGCATCATCAGGAGTACGGATAAAATGCTTGATGGTC
GGAAGAGGCATAAATTCCGTCAGCCAGTTTAGTCTGACCATCTCATCTGTAACATCATTGGCAACGCTAC
CTTTGCCATGTTTCAGAAACAACTCTGGCGCATCGGGCTTCCCATACAATCGATAGATTGTCGCACCTGA
TTGCCCGACATTATCGCGAGCCCATTTATACCCATATAAATCAGCATCCATGTTGGAATTTAATCGCGGC
CTAGAGCAAGACGTTTCCCGTTGAATATGGCTCATACTCTTCCTTTTTCAATATTATTGAAGCATTTATC
AGGGTTATTGTCTCATGAGCGGATACATATTTGAATGTATTTAGAAAAATAAACAAATAGGCATGCTAGC
GCAGAAACGTCCTAGAAGATGCCAGGAGGATACTTAGCAGAGAGACAATAAGGCCGGAGCGAAGCCGTTT
TTCCATAGGCTCCGCCCCCCTGACGAACATCACGAAATCTGACGCTCAAATCAGTGGTGGCGAAACCCGA
CAGGACTATAAAGATACCAGGCGTTTCCCCCTGATGGCTCCCTCTTGCGCTCTCCTGTTCCCGTCCTGCG
GCGTCCGTGTTGTGGTGGAGGCTTTACCCAAATCACCACGTCCCGTTCCGTGTAGACAGTTCGCTCCAAG
CTGGGCTGTGTGCAAGAACCCCCCGTTCAGCCCGACTGCTGCGCCTTATCCGGTAACTATCATCTTGAGT
CCAACCCGGAAAGACACGACAAAACGCCACTGGCAGCAGCCATTGGTAACTGAGAATTAGTGGATTTAGA
TATCGAGAGTCTTGAAGTGGTGGCCTAACAGAGGCTACACTGAAAGGACAGTATTTGGTATCTGCGCTCC
ACTAAAGCCAGTTACCAGGTTAAGCAGTTCCCCAACTGACTTAACCTTCGATCAAACCGCCTCCCCAGGC
GGTTTTTTCGTTTACAGAGCAGGAGATTACGACGATCGTAAAAGGATCTCAAGAAGATCCTTTACGGATT
CCCGACACCATCACTCTAGATTTCAGTGCAATTTATCTCTTCAAATGTAGCACCTGAAGTCAGCCCCATA
CGATATAAGTTGTAATTCTCATGTTAGTCATGCCCCGCGCCCACCGGAAGGAGCTGACTGGGTTGAAGGC
TCTCAAGGGCATCGGTCGAGATCCCGGTGCCTAATGAGTGAGCTAACTTACATTAATTGCGTTGCGCTCA
CTGCCCGCTTTCCAGTCGGGAAACCTGTCGTGCCAGCTGCATTAATGAATCGGCCAACGCGCGGGGAGAG
GCGGTTTGCGTATTGGGCGCCAGGGTGGTTTTTCTTTTCACCAGTGAGACGGGCAACAGCTGATTGCCCT
TCACCGCCTGGCCCTGAGAGAGTTGCAGCAAGCGGTCCACGCTGGTTTGCCCCAGCAGGCGAAAATCCTG
TTTGATGGTGGTTAACGGCGGGATATAACATGAGCTGTCTTCGGTATCGTCGTATCCCACTACCGAGATG
TCCGCACCAACGCGCAGCCCGGACTCGGTAATGGCGCGCATTGCGCCCAGCGCCATCTGATCGTTGGCAA
CCAGCATCGCAGTGGGAACGATGCCCTCATTCAGCATTTGCATGGTTTGTTGAAAACCGGACATGGCACT
CCAGTCGCCTTCCCGTTCCGCTATCGGCTGAATTTGATTGCGAGTGAGATATTTATGCCAGCCAGCCAGA
CGCAGACGCGCCGAGACAGAACTTAATGGGCCCGCTAACAGCGCGATTTGCTGGTGACCCAATGCGACCA
GATGCTCCACGCCCAGTCGCGTACCGTCTTCATGGGAGAAAATAATACTGTTGATGGGTGTCTGGTCAGA
GACATCAAGAAATAACGCCGGAACATTAGTGCAGGCAGCTTCCACAGCAATGGCATCCTGGTCATCCAGC
GGATAGTTAATGATCAGCCCACTGACGCGTTGCGCGAGAAGATTGTGCACCGCCGCTTTACAGGCTTCGA
CGCCGCTTCGTTCTACCATCGACACCACCACGCTGGCACCCAGTTGATCGGCGCGAGATTTAATCGCCGC
GACAATTTGCGACGGCGCGTGCAGGGCCAGACTGGAGGTGGCAACGCCAATCAGCAACGACTGTTTGCCC
GCCAGTTGTTGTGCCACGCGGTTGGGAATGTAATTCAGCTCCGCCATCGCCGCTTCCACTTTTTCCCGCG
TTTTCGCAGAAACGTGGCTGGCCTGGTTCACCACGCGGGAAACGGTCTGATAAGAGACACCGGCATACTC
TGCGACATCGTATAACGTTACTGGTTTCACATTCACCACCCTGAATTGACTCTCTTCCGGGCGCTATCAT
GCCATACCGCGAAAGGTTTTGCGCCATTCGATGGTGTCCGGGATCTCGACGCTCTCCCTTATG
